Addgene plasmid #157078: pD649-HAsp-BTLA-COMP5AP-AviTag-9xHis
Purpose: Mammalian expression of cell-surface protein extracellular domain fused to COMP5AP-AviTag-9xHis. Protein is secreted from cells.
Depositing lab: Chris Garcia. Depositing organization: Stanford University. Publication: A Human IgSF Cell-Surface Interactome Reveals a Complex Network of Protein-Protein Interactions. Wojtowicz WM, Vielmetter J, Fernandes RA, Siepe DH, Eastman CL, Chisholm GB, Cox S, Klock H, Anderson PW, Rue SM, Miller JJ, Glaser SM, Bragstad ML, Vance J, Lam AW, Lesley SA, Zinn K, Garcia KC. Cell. 2020 Aug 20;182(4):1027-1043.e17. doi: 10.1016/j.cell.2020.07.025. PubMed 32822567.
Backbone
  Vector backbone: pD649
  Backbone size w/o insert (bp): 7153
  Vector type: Mammalian Expression
Growth in bacteria
  Bacterial resistance: Ampicillin, 100 μg/mL
  Growth temperature: 37°C
  Growth strain: DH5alpha
  Copy number: High Copy
Gene/Insert
  Gene/Insert name: BTLA
  Species: H. sapiens (human)
  Insert size (bp): 381
  Entrez Gene: BTLA (a.k.a. BTLA1, CD272)
  Promoter: CMV/SP6
  Tag / fusion protein: COMP5AP-AviTag-9xHis (C terminal on backbone)
  Cloning method: Restriction Enzyme; 5′ cloning site GCGGCCGC (not destroyed); 3′ cloning site GGCGCGCC (not destroyed)
  Sequencing primers: 5′ ATTTAGGTGACACTATAG; 3′ CGTCGCACTCCATCACGGTG
Resource information
  A portion of this plasmid was derived from a plasmid made by: synthesis by ThermoFisher
Terms and licenses: Academic/Nonprofit Terms; Industry Terms: Not Available to Industry
Depositor comments: Some plasmids in this collection may have an IS4-like element ISVsa5 family transposase upstream of the CMV promoter.
How to cite: pD649-HAsp-BTLA-COMP5AP-AviTag-9xHis was a gift from Chris Garcia (Addgene plasmid # 157078 ; http://n2t.net/addgene:157078 ; RRID:Addgene_157078)
