[The description below was written by a language model from this plasmid's Addgene catalogue record and pLannotate feature annotations shown in this document.]
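Description:
pD649-HAsp-BTLA-COMP5AP-AviTag-9xHis is a mammalian expression plasmid of about 7.5 kb built on the pD649 backbone and designed to secrete the extracellular domain of human BTLA (CD272), an inhibitory immunoglobulin-superfamily receptor on lymphocytes, as a multimeric reporter fusion. It is maintained in E. coli at high copy through a ColE1/pUC-type origin and selected with ampicillin via the bla gene. The feature table also shows an SV40 promoter/EM7 promoter cassette driving a puromycin N-acetyltransferase coding sequence followed by an SV40 poly(A) signal, which could support selection in mammalian cells, although the record does not describe its use. Short fragments annotated as KanR, lacZα, ble and f1 ori appear to be backbone remnants.

Expression is driven by the CMV enhancer and immediate-early promoter with a portion of CMV intron A. An SP6 promoter lies just upstream of the coding region and matches the listed forward sequencing primer site. The name indicates an HA signal peptide ("HAsp"), whereas the automated annotation labels a partial match in this position as an immunoglobulin heavy-chain signal sequence. In either case a leader directs the protein into the secretory pathway. The BTLA ectodomain, cloned between retained NotI and AscI sites, is fused at its C terminus to the coiled-coil region of rat cartilage oligomeric matrix protein, which pentamerises the fusion, followed by human placental alkaline phosphatase, an AviTag for enzymatic biotinylation and a polyhistidine tag (9xHis by name, detected as 8xHis), ending in a bGH poly(A) signal. Such high-avidity, enzymatically detectable proteins were used for screening extracellular protein–protein interactions among human IgSF cell-surface proteins. The depositor notes that some plasmids in the collection may carry an IS4-like transposase insertion upstream of the CMV promoter.
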