Features (pLannotate 1.2.2; 24 found; start..end, strand, type, name):
    119..143     -  CDS            KanR (fragment): aminoglycoside phosphotransferase; aph(3')-Ia; confers resistance to kanamycin
    254..842     +  rep_origin     ori: high-copy-number ColE1/pMB1/pBR322/pUC origin of replication
   1067..1084    +  terminator     rrnB T2 terminator (fragment): transcription terminator T2 from the E. coli rrnB gene
   1109..1128    -  CDS            lacZα (fragment): LacZα fragment of β-galactosidase; lacZ fragment
   1584..1600    +  protein_bind   lac operator: The lac repressor binds to the lac operator to inhibit transcription in E. coli. This inhibition can be relieved by adding lactose or isopropyl-β-D-thiogalactopyranoside (IPTG). lac repressor encoded by lacI
   1843..2146    +  enhancer       CMV enhancer: human cytomegalovirus immediate early enhancer
   2147..2350    +  promoter       CMV promoter: human cytomegalovirus (CMV) immediate early promoter
   2486..2529    +  intron         CMV intron (fragment): modified intron A from human cytomegalovirus
   2581..2599    +  promoter       SP6 promoter: promoter for bacteriophage SP6 RNA polymerase
   2603..2640    +  CDS            IgH signal sequence (fragment): signal sequence from the mouse immunoglobulin heavy chain variable region
   2692..3138    +  CDS            BTLA (fragment): BTLA_HUMAN - Experimental evidence at protein level: Swiss-Prot protein existence level 1. Inhibitory receptor on lymphocytes that negatively regulates antigen receptor signaling via PTPN6/SHP-1 and PTPN11/SHP-2 (PubMed:12796776, PubMed:14652006, PubMed:15568026, PubMed:18193050). May interact in cis (on the same cell) or in trans (on other cells) with TNFRSF14 (PubMed:19915044). In cis interactions, appears to play an immune regulatory role inhibiting in trans interactions in naive T cells to maintain a resting state. In trans interactions, can predominate during adaptive immune response to p
   3226..3405    +  CDS            Comp (fragment): COMP_RAT - Experimental evidence at protein level: Swiss-Prot protein existence level 1. May play a role in the structural integrity of cartilage via its interaction with other extracellular matrix proteins such as the collagens and fibronectin. Can mediate the interaction of chondrocytes with the cartilage extracellular matrix through interaction with cell surface integrin receptors. Could play a role in the pathogenesis of osteoarthritis. Potent suppressor of apoptosis in both primary chondrocytes and transformed cells. Suppresses apoptosis by blocking the activation of caspase-3 and by indu
   3393..4845    +  CDS            SEAP (fragment): secreted alkaline phosphatase from human placenta The natural enzyme has a C-terminal transmembrane sequence that is replaced by a GPI anchor.
   4870..4911    +  CDS            AviTag™ (fragment): peptide tag that allows for enzymatic biotinylation
   4915..4938    +  CDS            8xHis: 8xHis affinity tag
   5084..5195    +  polyA_signal   bGH poly(A) signal: bovine growth hormone polyadenylation signal
   5196..5304    +  rep_origin     f1 ori (fragment): f1 bacteriophage origin of replication; arrow indicates direction of (+) strand synthesis
   5318..5647    +  promoter       SV40 promoter: SV40 enhancer and early promoter
   5695..5742    +  promoter       EM7 promoter: synthetic bacterial promoter&nbsp
   5761..6360    +  CDS            PuroR (fragment): puromycin N-acetyltransferase; pac from Streptomyces; confers resistance to puromycin
   6370..6495    +  CDS            ble (fragment): BLE_KLEPN - Experimental evidence at protein level: Swiss-Prot protein existence level 1. Binding protein with a strong affinity to the bleomycin family of antibiotics. Binds to CL990; an antimitotic-antibiotic compound. From Klebsiella pneumoniae.
   6490..6611    +  polyA_signal   SV40 poly(A) signal: SV40 polyadenylation signal
   6664..7524    -  CDS            AmpR: β-lactamase; bla; confers resistance to ampicillin, carbenicillin, and related antibiotics
   7527..89      -  promoter       AmpR promoter (fragment) (across the origin): bla
>Addgene plasmid #157078 | pD649-HAsp-BTLA-COMP5AP-AviTag-9xHis | depositor full sequence | sequence record 303265 | Full Sequence
TTTCAATATTATTGAAGCATTTATCAGGGTTATTGTCTCATGAGCGGATACATATTTGAATGTATTTAGA
AAAATAAACAAATAGGGGTCAGTGTTACAACCAATTAACCAATTCTGAACATTATCGCGAGCCCATTTAT
ACCTGAATATGGCTCATAACACCCCTTGCTCATGACCAAAATCCCTTAACGTGAGTTACGCGCGCGTCGT
TCCACTGAGCGTCAGACCCCGTAGAAAAGATCAAAGGATCTTCTTGAGATCCTTTTTTTCTGCGCGTAAT
CTGCTGCTTGCAAACAAAAAAACCACCGCTACCAGCGGTGGTTTGTTTGCCGGATCAAGAGCTACCAACT
CTTTTTCCGAAGGTAACTGGCTTCAGCAGAGCGCAGATACCAAATACTGTTCTTCTAGTGTAGCCGTAGT
TAGCCCACCACTTCAAGAACTCTGTAGCACCGCCTACATACCTCGCTCTGCTAATCCTGTTACCAGTGGC
TGCTGCCAGTGGCGATAAGTCGTGTCTTACCGGGTTGGACTCAAGACGATAGTTACCGGATAAGGCGCAG
CGGTCGGGCTGAACGGGGGGTTCGTGCACACAGCCCAGCTTGGAGCGAACGACCTACACCGAACTGAGAT
ACCTACAGCGTGAGCTATGAGAAAGCGCCACGCTTCCCGAAGGGAGAAAGGCGGACAGGTATCCGGTAAG
CGGCAGGGTCGGAACAGGAGAGCGCACGAGGGAGCTTCCAGGGGGAAACGCCTGGTATCTTTATAGTCCT
GTCGGGTTTCGCCACCTCTGACTTGAGCGTCGATTTTTGTGATGCTCGTCAGGGGGGCGGAGCCTATGGA
AAAACGCCAGCAACGCGGCCTTTTTACGGTTCCTGGCCTTTTGCTGGCCTTTTGCTCACATGTTCTTTCC
TGCGTTATCCCCTGATTCTGTGGATAACCGTATTACCGCCTTTGAGTGAGCTGATACCGCTCGCCGCAGC
CGAACGACCGAGCGCAGCGAGTCAGTGAGCGAGGAAGCGGAAGGCGAGAGTAGGGAACTGCCAGGCATCA
AACTAAGCAGAAGGCCCCTGACGGATGGCCTTTTTGCGTTTCTACAAACTCTTTCTGTGTTGTAAAACGA
CGGCCAGTCTTAAGCTCGGGCCCCCTGGGCGGTTCTGATAACGAGTAATCGTTAATCCGCAAATAACGTA
AAAACCCGCTTCGGCGGGTTTTTTTATGGGGGGAGTTTAGGGAAAGAGCATTTGTCAGAATATTTAAGGG
CGCCTGTCACTTTGCTTGATATATGAGAATTATTTAACCTTATAAATGAGAAAAAAGCAACGCACTTTAA
ATAAGATACGTTGCTTTTTCGATTGATGAACACCTATAATTAAACTATTCATCTATTATTTATGATTTTT
TGTATATACAATATTTCTAGTTTGTTAAAGAGAATTAAGAAAATAAATCTCGAAAATAATAAAGGGAAAA
TCAGTTTTTGATATCAAAATTATACATGTCAACGATAATACAAAATATAATACAAACTATAAGATGTTAT
CAGTATTTATTATCATTTAGAATAAATTTTGTGTCGCCCTTAATTGTGAGCGGATAACAATTACGAGCTT
CATGCACAGTGGCGTTGACTCAATATTGGCCATTAGCCATATTATTCATTGGTTATATAGCATAAATCAA
TATTGGCTATTGGCCATTGCATACGTTGTATCTATATCATAATATGTACATTTATATTGGCTCATGTCCA
ATATGACCGCCATGTTGGCATTGATTATTGACTAGTTATTAATAGTAATCAATTACGGGGTCATTAGTTC
ATAGCCCATATATGGAGTTCCGCGTTACATAACTTACGGTAAATGGCCCGCCTGGCTGACCGCCCAACGA
CCCCCGCCCATTGACGTCAATAATGACGTATGTTCCCATAGTAACGCCAATAGGGACTTTCCATTGACGT
CAATGGGTGGAGTATTTACGGTAAACTGCCCACTTGGCAGTACATCAAGTGTATCATATGCCAAGTACGC
CCCCTATTGACGTCAATGACGGTAAATGGCCCGCCTGGCATTATGCCCAGTACATGACCTTATGGGACTT
TCCTACTTGGCAGTACATCTACGTATTAGTCATCGCTATTACCATGGTGATGCGGTTTTGGCAGTACATC
AATGGGCGTGGATAGCGGTTTGACTCACGGGGATTTCCAAGTCTCCACCCCATTGACGTCAATGGGAGTT
TGTTTTGGCACCAAAATCAACGGGACTTTCCAAAATGTCGTAACAACTCCGCCCCATTGACGCAAATGGG
CGGTAGGCGTGTACGGTGGGAGGTCTATATAAGCAGAGCTCGTTTAGTGAACCGTCAGATCGCCTGGAGA
CGCCATCCACGCTGTTTTGACCTCCATAGAAGACACCGGGACCGATCCAGCCTCCGCGGCCGGGAACGGT
GCATTGGAACGCGGATTCCCCGTGCCAAGAGTGACGTAAGTACCGCCTATAGAGTCTATAGGCCCACCCC
CTTGGCTTCGTTAGAACGCGGCTACAATTAATACATAACCTTATGTATCATACACATACGATTTAGGTGA
CACTATAGAATAACATCCACTTTGCCTTTCTCTCCACAGGTGTCCACTCCCAGGTCCAACTGCACCTCGG
TTCTATCGAAAACGCGCCTGCTAGCGCCACCATGAAGACCATCATTGCCCTGAGCTACATCTTCTGCCTG
GTGTTCGCTGCGGCCGCCAAAGAAAGCTGTGACGTGCAGCTGTACATCAAGCGGCAGAGCGAGCACTCTA
TTCTGGCCGGCGATCCTTTCGAGCTGGAATGCCCTGTGAAGTACTGCGCCAACAGACCTCACGTGACCTG
GTGCAAGCTGAACGGCACCACATGCGTGAAGCTGGAAGATCGGCAGACCAGCTGGAAAGAGGAAAAGAAT
ATCAGCTTCTTCATCCTGCACTTCGAGCCCGTGCTGCCCAACGACAATGGCAGCTACAGATGCAGCGCCA
ACTTCCAGAGCAACCTGATCGAGAGCCACAGCACCACACTGTACGTGACCGATGTGAAGTCCGCCAGCGA
GAGGCCTTCTAAGGATGAGATGGCTTCCCGGCCTTGGCTGCTGTACAGAGGCGCGCCGGAAGATCAAGTT
GATCCAAGATTGATTGATGGCAAGGGCGGATCTCTGGAGGTGCTGTTCCAGGGACCAGGCGGAAGCGGCA
ATCCCGGCGGCGATCTGGCCCCCCAGATGCTGCGCGAGCTGCAGGAGACCAATGCCGCCCTGCAGGACGT
GCGCGAGCTGCTGCGCCACCGCGTGAAGGAGATCACCTTCCTGAAGAACACCGTGATGGAGTGCGACGCC
TGCGGTATGCAGCCCTCTAGAGGCTCCGGCTCCATCATCCCAGTTGAGGAGGAGAACCCGGACTTCTGGA
ACCGCGAGGCAGCCGAGGCCCTGGGTGCCGCCAAGAAGCTGCAGCCTGCACAGACAGCCGCCAAGAACCT
CATCATCTTCCTGGGCGATGGGATGGGGGTGTCTACGGTGACAGCTGCCAGGATCCTAAAAGGGCAGAAG
AAGGACAAACTGGGGCCTGAGATACCCCTGGCCATGGACCGCTTCCCATATGTGGCTCTGTCCAAGACAT
ACAATGTAGACAAACATGTGCCAGACAGTGGAGCCACAGCCACGGCCTACCTGTGCGGGGTCAAGGGCAA
CTTCCAGACCATTGGCTTGAGTGCAGCCGCCCGCTTTAACCAGTGCAACACGACACGCGGCAACGAGGTC
ATCTCCGTGATGAATCGGGCCAAGAAAGCAGGGAAGTCAGTGGGAGTGGTAACCACCACACGAGTGCAGC
ACGCCTCGCCAGCCGGCACCTACGCCCACACGGTGAACCGCAACTGGTACTCGGACGCCGACGTGCCTGC
CTCGGCCCGCCAGGAGGGGTGCCAGGACATCGCTACGCAGCTCATCTCCAACATGGACATTGACGTGATC
CTAGGTGGAGGCCGAAAGTACATGTTTCGCATGGGAACCCCAGACCCTGAGTACCCAGATGACTACAGCC
AAGGTGGGACCAGGCTGGACGGGAAGAATCTGGTGCAGGAATGGCTGGCGAAGCGCCAGGGTGCCCGGTA
TGTGTGGAACCGCACTGAGCTCATGCAGGCTTCCCTGGACCCGTCTGTGACCCATCTCATGGGTCTCTTT
GAGCCTGGAGACATGAAATACGAGATCCACCGAGACTCCACACTGGACCCCTCCCTGATGGAGATGACAG
AGGCTGCCCTGCGCCTGCTGAGCAGGAACCCCCGCGGCTTCTTCCTCTTCGTGGAGGGTGGTCGCATCGA
CCATGGTCATCATGAAAGCAGGGCTTACCGGGCACTGACTGAGACGATCATGTTCGACGACGCCATTGAG
AGGGCGGGCCAGCTCACCAGCGAGGAGGACACGCTGAGCCTCGTCACTGCCGACCACTCCCACGTCTTCT
CCTTCGGAGGCTACCCCCTGCGAGGGAGCTCCATCTTCGGGCTGGCCCCTGGCAAGGCCCGGGACAGGAA
GGCCTACACGGTCCTCCTATACGGAAACGGTCCAGGCTATGTGCTCAAGGACGGCGCCCGGCCGGATGTT
ACCGAGAGCGAGAGCGGGAGCCCCGAGTATCGGCAGCAGTCAGCAGTGCCCCTGGACGAAGAGACCCACG
CAGGCGAGGACGTGGCGGTGTTCGCGCGCGGCCCGCAGGCGCACCTGGTTCACGGCGTGCAGGAGCAGAC
CTTCATAGCGCACGTCATGGCCTTCGCCGCCTGCCTGGAGCCCTACACCGCCTGCGACCTGGCGCCCCCC
GCCGGCACCACCGACGCCGCGCACCCGGGTGGCGGAGGACTGAACGACATCTTCGAGGCTCAGAAAATCG
AATGGCACGAACATCACCATCACCATCACCATCACCATTAAGGCCGGCCTGTAGTCACTGGCACAACGCG
TTACCCGGTAAGCCAATCGGGTATACACGGTCGTCATACTGCAGACAGGGTTCTTCTACTTTGCAAGATA
GTCTTGAGTAGTAAAATAAATAGATAGAGAAAATCAGCCTCGACTGTGCCTTCTAGTTGCCAGCCATCTG
TTGTTTGCCCCTCCCCCGTGCCTTCCTTGACCCTGGAAGGTGCCACTCCCACTGTCCTTTCCTAATAAAA
TGAGGAAATTGCATCACAACACTCAACCCTATCTCGGTCTATTCTTTTGATTTATAAGGGATTTTGCCGA
TTTCGGCCTATTGGTTAAAAAATGAGCTGATTTAACAAAAATTTAACGCGAATTAATTCTGTGGAATGTG
TGTCAGTTAGGGTGTGGAAAGTCCCCAGGCTCCCCAGCAGGCAGAAGTATGCAAAGCATGCATCTCAATT
AGTCAGCAACCAGGTGTGGAAAGTCCCCAGGCTCCCCAGCAGGCAGAAGTATGCAAAGCATGCATCTCAA
TTAGTCAGCAACCATAGTCCCGCCCCTAACTCCGCCCATCCCGCCCCTAACTCCGCCCAGTTCCGCCCAT
TCTCCGCCCCATGGCTGACTAATTTTTTTTATTTATGCAGAGGCCGAGGCCGCCTCTGCCTCTGAGCTAT
TCCAGAAGTAGTGAGGAGGCTTTTTTGGAGGCCTAGGCTTTTGCAAAAAGCTCCCGGGAGCTTGTATATC
CATTTTCGGATCTGATCAGCACGTGTTGACAATTAATCATCGGCATAGTATATCGGCATAGTATAATACG
ACAAGGTGAGGAACTAAACCATGACCGAGTACAAGCCCACGGTGCGCCTCGCCACCCGCGACGACGTCCC
CAGGGCCGTACGCACCCTCGCCGCCGCGTTCGCCGACTACCCCGCCACGCGCCACACCGTCGATCCGGAC
CGCCACATCGAGCGGGTCACCGAGCTGCAAGAACTCTTCCTCACGCGCGTCGGGCTCGACATCGGCAAGG
TGTGGGTCGCGGACGACGGCGCCGCGGTGGCGGTCTGGACCACGCCGGAGAGCGTCGAAGCGGGGGCGGT
GTTCGCCGAGATCGGCCCGCGCATGGCCGAGTTGAGCGGTTCCCGGCTGGCCGCGCAGCAACAGATGGAA
GGCCTCCTGGCGCCGCACCGGCCCAAGGAGCCCGCGTGGTTCCTGGCCACCGTCGGCGTCTCGCCCGACC
ACCAGGGCAAGGGTCTGGGCAGCGCCGTCGTGCTCCCCGGAGTGGAGGCGGCCGAGCGCGCCGGGGTGCC
CGCCTTCCTGGAGACATCCGCGCCCCGCAACCTCCCCTTCTACGAGCGGCTCGGCTTCACCGTCACCGCC
GACGTCGAGGTGCCCGAAGGACCGCGCACCTGGTGCATGACCCGCAAGCCCGGTGCCTGACACGTGCTAC
GAGATTTCGATTCCACCGCCGCCTTCTATGAAAGGTTGGGCTTCGGAATCGTTTTCCGGGACGCCGGCTG
GATGATCCTCCAGCGCGGGGATCTCATGCTGGAGTTCTTCGCCCACCCCAACTTGTTTATTGCAGCTTAT
AATGGTTACAAATAAAGCAATAGCATCACAAATTTCACAAATAAAGCATTTTTTTCACTGCATTCTAGTT
GTGGTTTGTCCAAACTCATCAATGTATCTTATCATGTCTGTATACCGTCGACCTCTAGCTAGAGCTTGGC
GTAATCATGGTCATTACCAATGCTTAATCAGTGAGGCACCTATCTCAGCGATCTGTCTATTTCGTTCATC
CATAGTTGCCTGACTCCCCGTCGTGTAGATAACTACGATACGGGAGGGCTTACCATCTGGCCCCAGCGCT
GCGATGATACCGCGAGAACCACGCTCACCGGCTCCGGATTTATCAGCAATAAACCAGCCAGCCGGAAGGG
CCGAGCGCAGAAGTGGTCCTGCAACTTTATCCGCCTCCATCCAGTCTATTAATTGTTGCCGGGAAGCTAG
AGTAAGTAGTTCGCCAGTTAATAGTTTGCGCAACGTTGTTGCCATCGCTACAGGCATCGTGGTGTCACGC
TCGTCGTTTGGTATGGCTTCATTCAGCTCCGGTTCCCAACGATCAAGGCGAGTTACATGATCCCCCATGT
TGTGCAAAAAAGCGGTTAGCTCCTTCGGTCCTCCGATCGTTGTCAGAAGTAAGTTGGCCGCAGTGTTATC
ACTCATGGTTATGGCAGCACTGCATAATTCTCTTACTGTCATGCCATCCGTAAGATGCTTTTCTGTGACT
GGTGAGTACTCAACCAAGTCATTCTGAGAATAGTGTATGCGGCGACCGAGTTGCTCTTGCCCGGCGTCAA
TACGGGATAATACCGCGCCACATAGCAGAACTTTAAAAGTGCTCATCATTGGAAAACGTTCTTCGGGGCG
AAAACTCTCAAGGATCTTACCGCTGTTGAGATCCAGTTCGATGTAACCCACTCGTGCACCCAACTGATCT
TCAGCATCTTTTACTTTCACCAGCGTTTCTGGGTGAGCAAAAACAGGAAGGCAAAATGCCGCAAAAAAGG
GAATAAGGGCGACACGGAAATGTTGAATACTCATATTCTTCCTT
