>Addgene plasmid #157078 | pD649-HAsp-BTLA-COMP5AP-AviTag-9xHis | depositor partial sequence | sequence record 303266 | insert (extracellular domain)
AAAGAAAGCTGTGACGTGCAGCTGTACATCAAGCGGCAGAGCGAGCACTCTATTCTGGCCGGCGATCCTT
TCGAGCTGGAATGCCCTGTGAAGTACTGCGCCAACAGACCTCACGTGACCTGGTGCAAGCTGAACGGCAC
CACATGCGTGAAGCTGGAAGATCGGCAGACCAGCTGGAAAGAGGAAAAGAATATCAGCTTCTTCATCCTG
CACTTCGAGCCCGTGCTGCCCAACGACAATGGCAGCTACAGATGCAGCGCCAACTTCCAGAGCAACCTGA
TCGAGAGCCACAGCACCACACTGTACGTGACCGATGTGAAGTCCGCCAGCGAGAGGCCTTCTAAGGATGA
GATGGCTTCCCGGCCTTGGCTGCTGTACAGA
